>Addgene plasmid #47354 | HLH Clock Pas 1-401 VenN L57E | addgene partial sequence | sequence record 69326 | cmv-fwd
GTGAACCGTCAGATCCGCTAGCATGGTGTTTACCGTAAGCTGTAGTAAAATGAGCTCAATTGTTGACAGA
GATGACAGTAGTATTTTTGATGGATTGGTGGAAGAAGATGACAAGGACAAAGCAAAAAGAGTATCTAGAA
ACAAATCAGAAAAGAAACGTAGAGATCAGTTCAATGTCCTCATTAAGGAGGAGGGGTCTATGCTTCCTGG
TAACGCGAGAAAGATGGACAAGTCTACTGTTCTACAGAAGAGCATTGATTTTTTGCGCAAACATAAAGAG
ACCACTGCACAGTCAGATGCTAGTGAGATTCGACAGGACTGGAAACCCACATTCCTTAGTAATGAAGAGT
TTACACAGTTAATGTTAGAGGCTCTTGATGGTTTTTTTTTAGCGATCATGACAGATGGAAGTATAATATA
TGTATCTGAGAGTGTAACTTCGTTACTTGAACATTTACCATCTGATCTTGTGGATCAAAGTATATTTAAT
TTTATCCCAGAGGGAGAACATTCAGAGGTTTATAAGATACTCTCTACTCATCTGCTGGAAAGTGACTCAT
TAACCCCTGAGTACTTAAAATCAAAAAATCAGTTAGAATTCTGTTGTCACATGCTTCGAGGAACAATAGA
CCCAAAGGAGCCATCCACCTATGAATATGTGAGATTTATAGGAAATTTTAAATCTTTAACCAGTGTATCA
ACTTCAACACACAATGGTTTTGAAGGAACTATACAACGCACACATAGGCCTTCTTATGAAGATAGAGTTT
GTTTTGTAGCTACTGTCAGATTAGCTACACCTCAGTTCATCAAGGAAATGTGTACTGTTGAAGAACCAAA
TGAAGAGTTTACATCTAGACACAGTT
