[The description below was written by a language model from this plasmid's Addgene catalogue record.]
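Description:
HLH Clock Pas 1-401 VenN L57E is a mammalian expression plasmid built on the pEGFP-C1 backbone. It is maintained in E. coli as a high-copy plasmid under kanamycin selection. No feature table is provided, so other backbone elements, the cloning sites used for the insert (recorded as unknown), and whether the original EGFP coding region was removed or replaced cannot be confirmed from the record.

The payload is a truncated mouse Clock coding sequence spanning amino acids 1–401. As the construct name indicates, this covers the basic helix-loop-helix (HLH) region and the PAS domain portion of the protein. It carries the point mutation L57E. Expression is driven by the CMV promoter, a strong constitutive promoter in most mammalian cell lines. The Clock fragment is fused at its C terminus to the N-terminal fragment of the yellow fluorescent protein Venus (residues 1–155, "VenN").

A split Venus half of this kind is non-fluorescent on its own and is normally used in bimolecular fluorescence complementation. In that assay, fluorescence is restored only when a partner protein carrying the complementary C-terminal Venus fragment is brought close by a protein–protein interaction. The record states only that this is a mutant Clock fragment tagged with VenN. Because the associated work concerns the structure of the CLOCK:BMAL1 heterodimer, the likely use is to test in transfected cells how the L57E substitution affects Clock's association with its partner, alongside the wild-type fragment. The expected effect of the mutation is not given in the record.
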