Addgene plasmid #47354: HLH Clock Pas 1-401 VenN L57E
Purpose: Clock fragment mutatation tagged with VenN
Depositing lab: Joseph Takahashi. Depositing organization: University of Texas Southwestern Medical Center. Publication: Crystal structure of the heterodimeric CLOCK:BMAL1 transcriptional activator complex. Huang N, Chelliah Y, Shan Y, Taylor CA, Yoo SH, Partch C, Green CB, Zhang H, Takahashi JS. Science. 2012 Jul 13;337(6091):189-94. doi: 10.1126/science.1222804. Epub 2012 May 31. PubMed 22653727.
Backbone
  Vector backbone: pEGFP-C1
  Backbone manufacturer: Clontech
  Vector type: Mammalian Expression
Growth in bacteria
  Bacterial resistance: Kanamycin, 50 μg/mL
  Growth temperature: 37°C
  Growth strain: DH5alpha
  Copy number: High Copy
Gene/Insert
  Gene/Insert name: Clock
  Species: M. musculus (mouse)
  Mutation: aa 1-401, L57E
  Entrez Gene: Clock (a.k.a. 5330400M04Rik, KAT13D)
  Promoter: CMV
  Tag / fusion protein: Venus aa 1-155 (C terminal on backbone)
  Cloning method: Restriction Enzyme; 5′ cloning site unknown (unknown if destroyed); 3′ cloning site unknown (unknown if destroyed)
  Sequencing primers: 5′ CMV-F
Terms and licenses: Academic/Nonprofit Terms; Industry Terms: Not Available to Industry
How to cite: HLH Clock Pas 1-401 VenN L57E was a gift from Joseph Takahashi (Addgene plasmid # 47354 ; http://n2t.net/addgene:47354 ; RRID:Addgene_47354)
